Addgene plasmid #177024: pEPQD0CM0060
Purpose: Level 0 CDS (with stop codon) part for MoClo assembly, AATG-GCTT
Depositing lab: Nicola Patron. Depositing organization: Earlham Institute. Publication: Reconstitution of monoterpene indole alkaloid biosynthesis in genome engineered Nicotiana benthamiana. Dudley QM, Jo S, Guerrero DAS, Chhetry M, Smedley MA, Harwood WA, Sherden NH, O'Connor SE, Caputi L, Patron NJ. Commun Biol. 2022 Sep 10;5(1):949. doi: 10.1038/s42003-022-03904-w. PubMed 36088516.
Backbone
  Vector backbone: pUAP1
  Vector type: Synthetic Biology
Growth in bacteria
  Bacterial resistance: Chloramphenicol, 25 μg/mL
  Growth temperature: 37°C
  Growth strain: DH5alpha
  Copy number: High Copy
Gene/Insert
  Gene/Insert name: iridoid synthase
  Species: Catharanthus roseus (Madagascar periwinkle)
  Cloning method: Restriction Enzyme; 5′ cloning site Unknown (unknown if destroyed); 3′ cloning site Unknown (unknown if destroyed)
  Sequencing primers: 5′ GGCGTATCACGAGGCAGAATTTC; 3′ CCTGCATAACGCGAAGTAATC
Terms and licenses: Academic/Nonprofit Terms; Industry Terms: Not Available to Industry
Depositor comments: Genbank accession: JX974564, the CDS sequence has been domesticated (all endogenous BpiI, BsaI, BsmBI and SapI recognition sites removed) and are flanked by an inverted pair of BsaI recognition sites that produce overhangs compatible with the phytobrick assembly standard
How to cite: pEPQD0CM0060 was a gift from Nicola Patron (Addgene plasmid # 177024 ; http://n2t.net/addgene:177024 ; RRID:Addgene_177024)
