[The description below was written by a language model from this plasmid's Addgene catalogue record and pLannotate feature annotations shown in this document.]
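Description:
pEPQD0CM0060 is a Level 0 standard part plasmid for MoClo/Golden Gate assembly, built in the pUAP1 universal acceptor backbone and classed as a synthetic biology vector. It is a small (about 3.2 kb) bacterial cloning plasmid that replicates in E. coli from a high-copy ColE1/pUC-type origin and is selected with chloramphenicol through a cat gene driven by its native cat promoter and followed by the lambda t0 terminator. Bacterial transcription terminators, including a his operon terminator just downstream of the insert and a further putative terminator upstream, flank the part position and insulate it from read-through transcription.

The payload is the coding sequence of iridoid synthase from Catharanthus roseus (Madagascar periwinkle), the enzyme that cyclises the linear monoterpene 8-oxogeranial to form the iridoid ring scaffold, an early step on the route to monoterpene indole alkaloids. The CDS includes its stop codon and has been domesticated, meaning that all internal BpiI, BsaI, BsmBI and SapI recognition sites were removed so they do not interfere with Type IIS assembly. It is flanked by an inverted pair of BsaI sites that release the fragment with AATG and GCTT overhangs, the Phytobrick standard positions for a complete coding sequence. The plasmid carries no promoter or terminator for expressing the enzyme. It is intended as a donor part to be combined in one-pot reactions with separate promoter and terminator parts into a Level 1 transcription unit. The associated work concerns reconstitution of monoterpene indole alkaloid biosynthesis in Nicotiana benthamiana.
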