Features (pLannotate 1.2.2; 7 found; start..end, strand, type, name):
     22..1185    +  CDS            IRIS_CATRO: Experimental evidence at protein level: Swiss-Prot protein existence level 1. Iridoid synthase that catalyzes the first step in generation of the iridoid ring scaffold using the linear monoterpene (6E)-8- oxogeranial as substrate. Iridoids comprise a large family of distinctive bicyclic monoterpenes that possess a wide range of pharmacological activities, including anticancer, anti-inflammatory, antifungal and antibacterial activities. From Catharanthus roseus (Madagascar periwinkle) (Vinca rosea).
   1206..1263    +  terminator     his operon terminator: This putative transcriptin terminator from the E. coli his operon has a 2-bp deletion introduced during synthesis. Its efficiency has not been determined.
   1458..2046    -  rep_origin     ori: high-copy-number ColE1/pMB1/pBR322/pUC origin of replication
   2229..2323    -  terminator     lambda t0 terminator: transcription terminator from phage lambda
   2347..3003    -  CDS            cat: CAT_ECOLX - Experimental evidence at protein level: Swiss-Prot protein existence level 1. This enzyme is an effector of chloramphenicol resistance in bacteria. From Escherichia coli. This protein is used as a marker in many commonly used cloning vectors, such as pACYC184.
   3004..3101    -  promoter       cat promoter: promoter of the E. coli cat gene encoding chloramphenicol acetyltransferase
   3187..5       -  terminator     bacterial terminator (across the origin): putative bacterial transcription terminator
>Addgene plasmid #177024 | pEPQD0CM0060 | addgene full sequence | sequence record 348988 | Addgene NGS Result
ATTTCTGGAATTCGGTCTCAAATGAGTTGGTGGTGGAAGAGGTCCATTGGTGCTGGAAAGAACTTACCAA
ACCAGAACAAAGAAAATGGAGTTTGTAAAAGCTACAAGAGTGTGGCACTAGTAGTAGGAGTCACCGGCAT
TGTTGGCAGTAGTTTAGCCGAAGTTCTAAAGCTACCAGACACCCCTGGAGGTCCCTGGAAGGTATACGGC
GTGGCAAGGCGCCCATGCCCTGTATGGCTAGCCAAAAAACCAGTTGAGTACATCCAATGTGATGTCTCAG
ATAATCAAGAAACAATTTCTAAATTATCTCCACTTAAGGACATAACTCATATATTCTATGTTTCTTGGAT
TGGATCAGAAGATTGCCAAACAAATGCTACAATGTTCAAAAACATCCTTAATTCAGTGATTCCTAATGCT
TCAAATCTCCAACATGTGTGTCTCCAAACAGGAATCAAACATTATTTTGGTATTTTTGAAGAAGGTTCTA
AAGTTGTACCACATGATTCGCCTTTTACCGAGGATTTACCTAGGCTAAATGTCCCAAATTTCTACCATGA
TCTTGAAGATATACTGTATGAAGAAACTGGCAAGAACAATTTAACATGGTCTGTCCATAGACCAGCTCTG
GTTTTCGGGTTTTCCCCATGTAGTATGATGAACATTGTCAGTACATTATGCGTTTACGCCACAATTTGTA
AACATGAAAATAAGGCCTTGGTTTATCCAGGTAGTAAAAATTCATGGAATTGTTATGCTGATGCTGTTGA
TGCAGATTTAGTAGCCGAGCACGAAATTTGGGCAGCAGTTGATCCTAAGGCTAAAAATCAAGTATTGAAT
TGTAACAATGGGGATGTTTTTAAATGGAAACATATTTGGAAGAAATTAGCAGAGGAATTTGGGATTGAAA
TGGTGGGATATGTTGAAGGTAAAGAACAAGTTAGTTTGGCTGAGTTAATGAAGGATAAAGATCAAGTTTG
GGATGAAATTGTTAAGAAGAACAATTTAGTACCTACTAAATTGAAAGAAATTGCTGCCTTTTGGTTTGCT
GATATTGCTTTTTGTTCTGAGAATTTGATTAGTAGTATGAACAAAAGTAAGGAATTAGGGTTCTTGGGTT
TTAGGAATTCGATGAAATCGTTTGTTTCTTGTATTGATAAGATGAGGGATTATAGGTTTATTCCTTAGGC
TTCGAGACCCTGCAGTCCGGCAAAAAAGGGCAAGGTGTCACCACCCTGCCCTTTTTCTTTAAAACCGAAA
AGATTACTTCGCGTTATGCAGGCTTCCTCGCTCACTGACTCGCTGCGCTCGGTCGTTCGGCTGCGGCGAG
CGGTATCAGCTCACTCAAAGGCGGTAATACGGTTATCCACAGAATCAGGGGATAACGCAGGAAAGAACAT
GTGAGCAAAAGGCCAGCAAAAGGCCAGGAACCGTAAAAAGGCCGCGTTGCTGGCGTTTTTCCACAGGCTC
CGCCCCCCTGACGAGCATCACAAAAATCGACGCTCAAGTCAGAGGTGGCGAAACCCGACAGGACTATAAA
GATACCAGGCGTTTCCCCCTGGAAGCTCCCTCGTGCGCTCTCCTGTTCCGACCCTGCCGCTTACCGGATA
CCTGTCCGCCTTTCTCCCTTCGGGAAGCGTGGCGCTTTCTCATAGCTCACGCTGTAGGTATCTCAGTTCG
GTGTAGGTCGTTCGCTCCAAGCTGGGCTGTGTGCACGAACCCCCCGTTCAGCCCGACCGCTGCGCCTTAT
CCGGTAACTATCGTCTTGAGTCCAACCCGGTAAGACACGACTTATCGCCACTGGCAGCAGCCACTGGTAA
CAGGATTAGCAGAGCGAGGTATGTAGGCGGTGCTACAGAGTTCTTGAAGTGGTGGCCTAACTACGGCTAC
ACTAGAAGAACAGTATTTGGTATCTGCGCTCTGCTGAAGCCAGTTACCTTCGGAAAAAGAGTTGGTAGCT
CTTGATCCGGCAAACAAACCACCGCTGGTAGCGGTGGTTTTTTTGTTTGCAAGCAGCAGATTACGCGCAG
AAAAAAAGGATCTCAAGAAGATCCTTTGATCTTTTCTACGGGGTCTGACGCTCAGTGGAACGAAAACTCA
CGTTAAGGGATTTTGGTCATGAGATTATCAAAAAGGATCTTCACCTAGATCCTTTTAAATTAAAAATGAA
GTTTTAAATCAATCTAAAGTATATATGAGTAAACTTGGTCTGACAGCTCGAGGCTTGGATTCTCACCAAT
AAAAAACGCCCGGCGGCAACCGAGCGTTCTGAACAAATCCAGATGGAGTTCTGAGGTCATTACTGGATCT
ATCAACAGGAGTCCAAGCGAGCTCGATATCAAATTACGCCCCGCCCTGCCACTCATCGCAGTACTGTTGT
AATTCATTAAGCATTCTGCCGACATGGAAGCCATCACAAACGGCATGATGAACCTGAATCGCCAGCGGCA
TCAGCACCTTGTCGCCTTGCGTATAATATTTGCCCATGGTGAAAACGGGGGCGAAGAAGTTGTCCATATT
GGCCACGTTTAAATCAAAACTGGTGAAACTCACCCAGGGATTGGCTGAGACGAAAAACATATTCTCAATA
AACCCTTTAGGGAAATAGGCCAGGTTTTCACCGTAACACGCCACATCTTGCGAATATATGTGTAGAAACT
GCCGGAAATCGTCGTGGTATTCACTCCAGAGCGATGAAAACGTTTCAGTTTGCTCATGGAAAACGGTGTA
ACAAGGGTGAACACTATCCCATATCACCAGCTCACCGTCTTTCATTGCCATACGAAATTCCGGATGAGCA
TTCATCAGGCGGGCAAGAATGTGAATAAAGGCCGGATAAAACTTGTGCTTATTTTTCTTTACGGTCTTTA
AAAAGGCCGTAATATCCAGCTGAACGGTCTGGTTATAGGTACATTGAGCAACTGACTGAAATGCCTCAAA
ATGTTCTTTACGATGCCATTGGGATATATCAACGGTGGTATATCCAGTGATTTTTTTCTCCATTTTAGCT
TCCTTAGCTCCTGAAAATCTCGATAACTCAAAAAATACGCCCGGTAGTGATCTTATTTCATTATGGTGAA
AGTTGGAACCTCTTACGTGCCCGATCAACTCGAGTGCCACCTGACGTCTAAGAAACCATTATTATCATGA
CATTAACCTATAAAAATAGGCGTATCACGAGGCAGAATTTCAGATAAAAAAAATCCTTAGCTTTCGCTAA
GGATG
